>Addgene plasmid #247741 | YIplac211-Kre2-moxGFP2 | addgene full sequence | sequence record 492071 | Addgene NGS Result
GCGCCCAATACGCAAACCGCCTCTCCCCGCGCGTTGGCCGATTCATTAATGCAGCTGGCACGACAGGTTT
CCCGACTGGAAAGCGGGCAGTGAGCGCAACGCAATTAATGTGAGTTAGCTCACTCATTAGGCACCCCAGG
CTTTACACTTTATGCTTCCGGCTCGTATGTTGTGTGGAATTGTGAGCGGATAACAATTTCACACAGGAAA
CAGCTATGACCATGATTACGCCAAGCTTGCATGCGCCAAAAGCTTGTTACGTCACTTTGGTGAGAAACAA
GGAGTTGAAAGGTTTGCTAAGCTCCATTAAATATGTGGAAAACAAAATTAACAAGAAATTCCCATATCCT
TGGGTTTTCCTAAACGATGAACCTTTTACTGAAGAATTCAAGGAAGCAGTCACCAAAGCTGTTTCTTCCG
AAGTTAAGTTTGGTATTTTGCCCAAGGAACATTGGTCATATCCTGAATGGATTAATCAAACCAAGGCTGC
TGAAATTCGTGCAGATGCTGCCACCAAATACATATACGGTGGCTCCGAATCTTATAGACACATGTGTCGT
TACCAATCTGGGTTTTTCTGGAGACATGAATTATTAGAAGAGTACGATTGGTACTGGCGTGTGGAACCAG
ACATCAAGTTATACTGTGATATTAATTACGACGTTTTTAAGTGGATGCAAGAAAACGAAAAAGTTTACGG
CTTTACCGTTTCTATTCATGAATATGAAGTGACGATCCCAACACTATGGCAAACGTCCATGGATTTCATC
AAAAAGAACCCCGAATACTTAGATGAAAACAACCTGATGAGTTTTCTTTCGAACGATAATGGTAAAACAT
ACAATCTGTGCCATTTCTGGTCAAACTTTGAAATTGCAAACTTGAATTTGTGGAGGTCACCAGCCTACAG
AGAGTATTTTGACACTTTGGATCATCAAGGTGGATTTTTCTACGAAAGATGGGGCGATGCTCCCGTTCAT
TCTATTGCTGCTGCTTTGTTTTTGCCAAAGGATAAAATCCATTATTTTTCAGACATTGGTTACCATCATC
CACCTTATGATAACTGCCCATTGGACAAGGAGGTCTATAACAGTAACAACTGTGAATGTGACCAAGGTAA
TGATTTCACTTTCCAAGGTTACTCTTGTGGTAAGGAATATTATGATGCTCAAGGGTTGGTAAAGCCAAAA
AACTGGAAAAAATTCCGTGAGGGAAGTTCGATGGATAGCACTGAGAGCTTGTTCACAGGTGTTGTTCCTA
TCTTGGTCGAATTAGACGGTGACGTAAACGGTCATAAGTTCAGTGTTAGAGGTGAAGGTGAAGGTGACGC
TACTAACGGTAAATTGACATTGAAGTTTATTAGTACTACAGGTAAATTGCCAGTTCCTTGGCCAACTTTG
GTTACTACATTGACATACGGTGTTCAAGTTTTTTCAAGATACCCAGATCATATGAAGCAACATGATTTCT
TTAAGTCTGCTATGCCAGAAGGTTACGTTCAAGAAAGAACTATCACTTTTAAAGATGATGGTACTTACAA
GACAAGAGCAGAGGTTAAGTTCGAAGGTGACACTTTGGTTAACAGAATCGAATTGAAGGGTATCGATTTT
AAAGAAGATGGTAATATTTTGGGTCATAAATTGGAATACAACTACAACTCACATAACGTTTACATTACAG
CTGATAAACAAAAGAATGGTATTAAAGCAAACTTCAAGATCAGACATAATGTTGAAGATGGTTCTGTTCA
ATTAGCAGATCATTACCAACAAAACACTCCAATTGGTGACGGTCCAGTTTTGTTACCAGATAACCATTAC
TTGTCTACACAATCAAAATTGTCTAAAGATCCAAACGAAAAGAGAGATCATATGGTTTTGTTAGAATTTG
TTACTGCTGCTGGTATCACATAAAAATCTTGGAACATACTGTTTCTTTGTTTTGACTTTATACTTTCTAT
TTATATTTTATTTTTATAACTGGTTAAGTACACATAGGACTGCGTATCAAACATATAAGTGAGGCAATCC
ACATTTTTTTTAAAGATTCGAATATTTTTATTCTCATTAGCGTATTCCGAGAATAGTTCGAAAAAATATA
AGGTATATCAAGAGTTTTTACAAGTGAGAGGAAAGAGGAATAAGCTATAAGCAACAAAAGCGTAAAAAAA
TTAGCTGAAGACATAGAACTATGGATGTTCTCAAAGAGGTGTTGTCACTAGACCAAGATAAATTTGACCA
GCTGAAGGAAACGAGCCGAGATAAAACAAATGAAACGGATGATCCTTTTGAAAACTATTTGAAGGATTGT
AAATTTAAAGCGCCTTCAAACAAAGATCAGTCACCATTTGCTAAACTTAAATCATTACAGGAAACTCATT
CTAACAATGAAGCGGCTATTAATATAATTATTCCTCAATTGATTGATTACTTAACCGAATTCACTAATAG
GTTATCAAATTACACACAAGATTTAGACTTCATTAAAAAAAAGTCCAATGAATTACAGTCATTGCTCGAA
TACAACTCCACTAAACTGGCACATATCTCTCCTATGGTTAATGATTTGATGATTCCTCCTGAACTCATTG
ATGACATCATTAAAGGGAAGATCAATGAAAGCTGGCAGGATAATATAACATTCATAGCAGATAAAGAAGA
AATTTATAACAAGTATAGGTCCAATAATCTCGATCAAGACAACAAGGACGCAGAAAATTCAGCAATGCTA
GCACCAAAGGATTTTGATAAGTTATGTCAACTCCTGGACATCCTAAAAAATGTTATTCTAGAAAGGTCGA
AAAGACTTATTATTTCCAAAATCAAAACTTTGAGGAGTCATAACCCAGTACCATCGCAAAGGATACAAAA
CAAATTATTAAAAGTTCAAAAAATTTTCCCCTTCGGTACCGAGCTCGAATTCACTGGCCGTCGTTTTACA
ACGTCGTGACTGGGAAAACCCTGGCGTTACCCAACTTAATCGCCTTGCAGCACATCCCCCTTTCGCCAGC
TGGCGTAATAGCGAAGAGGCCCGCACCGATCGCCCTTCCCAACAGTTGCGCAGCCTGAATGGCGAATGGC
GCCTGATGCGGTATTTTCTCCTTACGCATCTGTGCGGTATTTCACACCGCATATGGTGCACTCTCAGTAC
AATCTGCTCTGATGCCGCATAGTTAAGCCAGCCCCGACACCCGCCAACACCCGCTGACGCGCCCTGACGG
GCTTGTCTGCTCCCGGCATCCGCTTACAGACAAGCTGTGACCGTCTCCGGGAGCTGCATGTGTCAGAGGT
TTTCACCGTCATCACCGAAACGCGCGAGACGAAAGGGCGGGTAATAACTGATATAATTAAATTGAAGCTC
TAATTTGTGAGTTTAGTATACATGCATTTACTTATAATACAGTTTTTTAGTTTTGCTGGCCGCATCTTCT
CAAATATGCTTCCCAGCCTGCTTTTCTGTAACGTTCACCCTCTACCTTAGCATCCCTTCCCTTTGCAAAT
AGTCCTCTTCCAACAATAATAATGTCAGATCCTGTAGAGACCACATCATCCACGGTTCTATACTGTTGAC
CCAATGCGTCTCCCTTGTCATCTAAACCCACACCGGGTGTCATAATCAACCAATCGTAACCTTCATCTCT
TCCACCCATGTCTCTTTGAGCAATAAAGCCGATAACAAAATCTTTGTCGCTCTTCGCAATGTCAACAGTA
CCCTTAGTATATTCTCCAGTAGATAGGGAGCCCTTGCATGACAATTCTGCTAACATCAAAAGGCCTCTAG
GTTCCTTTGTTACTTCTTCTGCCGCCTGCTTCAAACCGCTAACAATACCTGGGCCCACCACACCGTGTGC
ATTCGTAATGTCTGCCCATTCTGCTATTCTGTATACACCCGCAGAGTACTGCAATTTGACTGTATTACCA
ATGTCAGCAAATTTTCTGTCTTCGAAGAGTAAAAAATTGTACTTGGCGGATAATGCCTTTAGCGGCTTAA
CTGTGCCCTCCATGGAAAAATCAGTCAAGATATCCACATGTGTTTTTAGTAAACAAATTTTGGGACCTAA
TGCTTCAACTAACTCCAGTAATTCCTTGGTGGTACGAACATCCAATGAAGCACACAAGTTTGTTTGCTTT
TCGTGCATGATATTAAATAGCTTGGCAGCAACAGGACTAGGATGAGTAGCAGCACGTTCCTTATATGTAG
CTTTCGACATGATTTATCTTCGTTTCCTGCATGTTTTTGTTCTGTGCAGTTGGGTTAAGAATACTGGGCA
ATTTCATGTTTCTTCAACACTACATATGCGTATATATACCAATCTAAGTCTGTGCTCCTTCCTTCGTTCT
TCCTTCTGTTCGGAGATTACCGAATCAAAAAAATTTCAAGGAAACCGAAATCAAAAAAAAGAATAAAAAA
AAAATGATGAATTGAAAAGCTGGCCTCGTGATACGCCTATTTTTATAGGTTAATGTCATGATAATAATGG
TTTCTTAGACGTCAGGTGGCACTTTTCGGGGAAATGTGCGCGGAACCCCTATTTGTTTATTTTTCTAAAT
ACATTCAAATATGTATCCGCTCATGAGACAATAACCCTGATAAATGCTTCAATAATATTGAAAAAGGAAG
AGTATGAGTATTCAACATTTCCGTGTCGCCCTTATTCCCTTTTTTGCGGCATTTTGCCTTCCTGTTTTTG
CTCACCCAGAAACGCTGGTGAAAGTAAAAGATGCTGAAGATCAGTTGGGTGCACGAGTGGGTTACATCGA
ACTGGATCTCAACAGCGGTAAGATCCTTGAGAGTTTTCGCCCCGAAGAACGTTTTCCAATGATGAGCACT
TTTAAAGTTCTGCTATGTGGCGCGGTATTATCCCGTATTGACGCCGGGCAAGAGCAACTCGGTCGCCGCA
TACACTATTCTCAGAATGACTTGGTTGAGTACTCACCAGTCACAGAAAAGCATCTTACGGATGGCATGAC
AGTAAGAGAATTATGCAGTGCTGCCATAACCATGAGTGATAACACTGCGGCCAACTTACTTCTGACAACG
ATCGGAGGACCGAAGGAGCTAACCGCTTTTTTGCACAACATGGGGGATCATGTAACTCGCCTTGATCGTT
GGGAACCGGAGCTGAATGAAGCCATACCAAACGACGAGCGTGACACCACGATGCCTGTAGCAATGGCAAC
AACGTTGCGCAAACTATTAACTGGCGAACTACTTACTCTAGCTTCCCGGCAACAATTAATAGACTGGATG
GAGGCGGATAAAGTTGCAGGACCACTTCTGCGCTCGGCCCTTCCGGCTGGCTGGTTTATTGCTGATAAAT
CTGGAGCCGGTGAGCGTGGGTCTCGCGGTATCATTGCAGCACTGGGGCCAGATGGTAAGCCCTCCCGTAT
CGTAGTTATCTACACGACGGGGAGTCAGGCAACTATGGATGAACGAAATAGACAGATCGCTGAGATAGGT
GCCTCACTGATTAAGCATTGGTAACTGTCAGACCAAGTTTACTCATATATACTTTAGATTGATTTAAAAC
TTCATTTTTAATTTAAAAGGATCTAGGTGAAGATCCTTTTTGATAATCTCATGACCAAAATCCCTTAACG
TGAGTTTTCGTTCCACTGAGCGCCAGACCCCGTAGAAAAGATCAAAGGATCTTCTTGAGATCCTTTTTTT
CTGCGCGTAATCTGCTGCTTGCAAACAAAAAAACCACCGCTACCAGCGGTGGTTTGTTTGCCGGATCAAG
AGCTACCAACTCTTTTTCCGAAGGTAACTGGCTTCAGCAGAGCGCAGATACCAAATACTGTTCTTCTAGT
GTAGCCGTAGTTAGGCCACCACTTCAAGAACTCTGTAGCACCGCCTACATACCTCGCTCTGCTAATCCTG
TTACCAGTGGCTGCTGCCAGTGGCGATAAGTCGTGTCTTACCGGGTTGGACTCAAGACGATAGTTACCGG
ATAAGGCGCAGCGGTCGGGCTGAACGGGGGGTTCGTGCACACAGCCCAGCTTGGAGCGAACGACCTACAC
CGAACTGAGATACCTACAGCGTGAGCTATGAGAAAGCGCCACGCTTCCCGAAGGGAGAAAGGCGGACAGG
TATCCGGTAAGCGGCAGGGTCGGAACAGGAGAGCGCACGAGGGAGCTTCCAGGGGGAAACGCCTGGTATC
TTTATAGTCCTGTCGGGTTTCGCCACCTCTGACTTGAGCGTCGATTTTTGTGATGCTCGTCAGGGGGGCG
GAGCCTATGGAAAAACGCCAGCAACGCGGCCTTTTTACGGTTCCTGGCCTTTTGCTGGCCTTTTGCTCAC
ATGTTCTTTCCTGCGTTATCCCCTGATTCTGTGGATAACCGTATTACCGCCTTTGAGTGAGCTGATACCG
CTCGCCGCAGCCGAACGACCGAGCGCAGCGAGTCAGTGAGCGAGGAAGCGGAAGA
Features (pLannotate 1.2.2; 14 found; start..end, strand, type, name):
      1..93      +  CDS            lacI (fragment): lac repressor; lacI; The lac repressor binds to the lac operator to inhibit transcription in E. coli. This inhibition can be relieved by adding lactose or isopropyl-β-D-thiogalactopyranoside (IPTG).
    106..127     +  protein_bind   CAP binding site: CAP binding activates transcription in the presence of cAMP. E. coli catabolite activator protein
    142..172     +  promoter       lac promoter: promoter for the E. coli lac operon
    186..1211    +  CDS            KRE2 (fragment): KRE2_YEAST - Also known as MNT1. Experimental evidence at protein level: Swiss-Prot protein existence level 1. Mannosyltransferase that transfers an alpha-D-mannosyl residue from GDP-mannose into lipid-linked oligosaccharide, forming an alpha-(1->2)-D-mannosyl-D-mannose linkage. Required for the attachment of the third mannose residue of O-linked saccharides. From Saccharomyces cerevisiae (strain ATCC 204508 / S288c) (Baker's yeast).
   1221..1910    +  CDS            Superfolder GFP: Superfolder GFP is a basic (constitutively fluorescent) green fluorescent protein published in 2005, derived from Aequorea victoria. It is reported to be a very rapidly-maturing weak dimer.
   2191..2904    +  CDS            VPS52 (fragment): VPS52_YEAST - Also known as SAC2. Experimental evidence at protein level: Swiss-Prot protein existence level 1. Involved in retrograde transport from early and late endosomes to late Golgi by linking the vesicle through the t-SNARE TGL1 to the Golgi, leading to the membrane fusion between late Golgi and endosomal vesicles. May also be involved in the actin cytoskeleton organization. From Saccharomyces cerevisiae (strain ATCC 204508 / S288c) (Baker's yeast).
   2919..3076    +  CDS            lacZα (fragment): LacZα fragment of β-galactosidase; lacZ fragment
   3082..3181    -  misc_feature   bom (fragment): basis of mobility region from pBR322
   3283..3318    -  CDS            rop (fragment): Rop protein, which maintains plasmids at low copy number; rop
   3407..4210    -  CDS            URA3: orotidine-5'-phosphate decarboxylase, required for uracil biosynthesis; S. cerevisiae URA3; yeast auxotrophic marker, counterselectable with 5-fluoroorotic acid (5-FOA)
   4211..4426    -  promoter       URA3 promoter: S. cerevisiae URA3
   4519..4623    +  promoter       AmpR promoter: bla
   4624..5484    +  CDS            AmpR: β-lactamase; bla; confers resistance to ampicillin, carbenicillin, and related antibiotics
   5655..6243    +  rep_origin     ori: high-copy-number ColE1/pMB1/pBR322/pUC origin of replication
