[The description below was written by a language model from this plasmid's Addgene catalogue record and pLannotate feature annotations shown in this document.]
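Description:
YIplac211-Kre2-moxGFP2 is a yeast integrating plasmid built on the YIplac211 backbone and designed to place a C-terminal moxGFP2 tag on the endogenous KRE2 gene of Saccharomyces cerevisiae by the pop-in/pop-out method. In E. coli it is maintained at high copy from a ColE1/pUC-type origin and selected with ampicillin through the β-lactamase gene. The feature table shows no yeast replication origin or centromere, consistent with an integrative vector that persists in yeast only after recombining into the chromosome. The yeast marker is URA3 under its own promoter, which allows selection on medium lacking uracil and counterselection with 5-fluoroorotic acid.

The insert, assembled by Gibson cloning into the lacZα/polylinker region, consists of a fragment of the KRE2 coding sequence (encoding an α-1,2-mannosyltransferase, also called MNT1, involved in O-linked glycan extension) followed closely by a GFP coding sequence. The annotation software labels this as Superfolder GFP, which presumably reflects its closest match to the moxGFP2 variant named in the record. Downstream lies a further stretch of yeast sequence that includes a fragment of VPS52, apparently the region flanking KRE2 in the genome. No heterologous yeast promoter is annotated, so the tagged gene is expected to remain under native KRE2 control. The two homology regions support the two-step strategy. Integration at the locus is selected through URA3, giving a partial duplication, and a second recombination event that excises the vector backbone is then recovered on 5-FOA, leaving a marker-free KRE2-moxGFP2 allele. Such strains would typically be used for fluorescence imaging of Kre2, although the record does not describe specific applications.
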