Addgene plasmid #247741: YIplac211-Kre2-moxGFP2
Purpose: Insert a C-terminal moxGFP2 tag at KRE2 by popin-popout
Depositing lab: Benjamin Glick. Depositing organization: University of Chicago.
Backbone
  Vector backbone: YIplac211
  Vector type: Yeast Expression
Growth in bacteria
  Bacterial resistance: Ampicillin, 100 μg/mL
  Growth temperature: 37°C
  Growth strain: DH5alpha
  Copy number: High Copy
Gene/Insert
  Gene/Insert name: Kre2-moxGFP2
  Species: S. cerevisiae (budding yeast)
  Cloning method: Gibson Cloning
Terms and licenses: Academic/Nonprofit Terms; Industry Terms: Not Available to Industry
How to cite: YIplac211-Kre2-moxGFP2 was a gift from Benjamin Glick (Addgene plasmid # 247741 ; http://n2t.net/addgene:247741 ; RRID:Addgene_247741)
